Addgene plasmid #147270: pAc5.1B-HA-DmDCP1-R96AS100A-dsRNAres_Q
Purpose: Insect Expression of DmDCP1-R96AS100A-dsRNAres
Depositing lab: Elisa Izaurralde. Depositing organization: Max Planck Institute for Developmental Biology.
Backbone
  Vector backbone: Unknown
  Vector type: Insect Expression
Growth in bacteria
  Bacterial resistance: Ampicillin, 100 μg/mL
  Growth temperature: 37°C
  Growth strain: DH5alpha
  Copy number: Low Copy
Gene/Insert
  Gene/Insert name: DmDCP1-R96AS100A-dsRNAres
  Species: D. melanogaster (fly)
  Entrez Gene: Dcp1 (a.k.a. anon-WO0118547.163, CG11183, Dcp-1, DCP1, Dcp1p, dDcp1, dDCP1, Dmel\CG11183)
  Cloning method: Unknown
Terms and licenses: Academic/Nonprofit Terms; Industry Terms: Not Available to Industry
Depositor comments: ORF extracted from NCBI: NM_137998.2 Plasmids from this collection were made available to the research community and donated after the lab closed. Please note that the sequence provided by the depositing laboratory may be theoretical/predicted or based on Sanger sequencing results. There may be discrepancies between sequencing results obtained by Addgene and the depositor sequence. If an Addgene verified sequence is not available, please contact before placing your order to request that our lab fully sequence the plasmid.
How to cite: pAc5.1B-HA-DmDCP1-R96AS100A-dsRNAres_Q was a gift from Elisa Izaurralde (Addgene plasmid # 147270 ; http://n2t.net/addgene:147270 ; RRID:Addgene_147270)
