[The description below was written by a language model from this plasmid's Addgene catalogue record and pLannotate feature annotations shown in this document.]
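Description:
pAc5.1B-HA-DmDCP1-R96AS100A-dsRNAres_Q is a 6,490 nt insect expression plasmid for producing an HA-tagged mutant of the Drosophila melanogaster decapping factor DCP1 (Dcp1, CG11183). The catalogue lists the backbone as unknown, although the name and the annotated parts point to a pAc5.1-type vector. Expression is driven by the constitutive Drosophila actin 5C (Ac5) promoter. Directly downstream of it lies a short sequence annotated as a fragment of a 3xHA tag, which is consistent with an N-terminal HA epitope. The unannotated interval between this tag and the vector's V5 tag sequence presumably holds the DCP1 open reading frame, which was derived from an NCBI reference transcript. The record does not say whether the V5 epitope is translated in frame or cut off by a stop codon. An SV40 polyadenylation signal follows the cassette, along with small residual fragments annotated as SV40 large T antigen and tetracycline resistance sequence, neither of which is expected to be functional.

As the name indicates, the insert carries the substitutions R96A and S100A and is a "dsRNAres" version, meaning it is resistant to dsRNA. This normally means the coding sequence has been altered so that a dsRNA used to knock down the endogenous gene does not target the transgene. Such a design suits complementation experiments in cultured fly cells, where endogenous DCP1 is depleted and the mutant is tested in its place. The record itself states only insect expression as the purpose and does not explain what the two mutations do. In bacteria the plasmid replicates from a ColE1/pUC-type origin and is selected with ampicillin through the bla gene and its promoter. The catalogue describes it as low copy. No marker for selection in insect cells is annotated, and the depositor sequence may be theoretical rather than fully verified.
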