Features (pLannotate 1.2.2; 9 found; start..end, strand, type, name):
     56..2568    +  promoter       Ac5 promoter: Drosophila melanogaster actin 5C promoter
   2594..2620    +  CDS            3xHA (fragment): three tandem HA epitope tags
   3775..3816    +  CDS            V5 tag: epitope tag from simian virus 5
   3916..4050    -  polyA_signal   SV40 poly(A) signal: SV40 polyadenylation signal
   4073..4157    -  CDS            large T antigen (fragment): large T antigen from SV40 (simian virus 40)
   4158..4628    +  CDS            TcR (fragment): tetracycline efflux protein; tet; confers resistance to tetracycline
   4672..5260    -  rep_origin     ori: high-copy-number ColE1/pMB1/pBR322/pUC origin of replication
   5431..6291    -  CDS            AmpR: β-lactamase; bla; confers resistance to ampicillin, carbenicillin, and related antibiotics
   6292..6396    -  promoter       AmpR promoter: bla
>Addgene plasmid #147270 | pAc5.1B-HA-DmDCP1-R96AS100A-dsRNAres_Q | depositor full sequence | sequence record 289717 | Full Sequence
CTTCAAGGAATTAATTCTATATTCTAAAAACACAAATGATACTTCTAAAAAAAATCATGAATGGCATCAA
CTCTGAATCAAATCTTTGCAGATGCACCTACTTCTCATTTCCACTGTCACATCATTTTTCCAGATCTCGC
TGCCTGTTATGTGGCCCACAAACCAAGACACGTTTTATGGCCATTAAAGCTGGCTGATCGTCGCCAAACA
CCAAATACATATCAATATGTACATTCGAGAAAGAAGCGATCAAAGAAGCGTCTTCGGGCGAGTAGGAGAA
TGCGGAGGAGAAGGAGAACGAGCTGATCTAGTATCTCTCCACAATCCAATGCCAACTGACCAACTGGCCA
TATTCGGAGCAATTTGAAGCCAATTTCCATCGCCTGGCGATCGCTCCATTCTTGGCTATATGTTTTTCAC
CGTTCCCGGGGCCATTTTCAAAGACTCGTCGGTAAGATAAGATTGTGTCACTCGCTGTCTCTCTTCATTT
GTCGAAGAATGCTGAGGAATTTCGCGATGACGTCGGCGAGTATTTTGAAGAATGAGAATAATTTGTATTT
ATACGAAAATCAGTTAGTGGAATTTTCTACAAAAACATGTTATCTATAGATAATTTTGTTGCAAAATATG
TTGACTATGACAAAGATTGTATGTATATACCTTTAATGTATTCTCATTTTCTTATGTATTTATAATGGCA
ATGATGATACTGATGATATTTTAAGATGATGCCAGACCACAGGCTGATTTCTGCGTCTTTTGCCGAACGC
AGTGCATGTGCGGTTGTTGTTTTTTGGAATAGTTTCAATTTTCGGACTGTCCGCTTTGATTTCAGTTTCT
TGGCTTATTCAAAAAGCAAAGTAAAGCCAAAAAAGCGAGATGGCAATACCAAATGCGGCAAAACGGTAGT
GGAAGGAAAGGGGTGCGGGGCAGCGGAAGGAAGGGTGGGGCGGGGCGTGGCGGGGTCTGTGGCTGGGCGC
GACGTCACCGACGTTGGAGCCACTCCTTTGACCATGTGTGCGTGTGTGTATTATTCGTGTCTCGCCACTC
GCCGGTTGTTTTTTTCTTTTTATCTCGCTCTCTCTAGCGCCATCTCGTACGCATGCTCAACGCACCGCAT
GTTGCCGTGTCCTTTATGCGTCATTTTGGCTCGAAATAGGCAATTATTTAAACAAAGATTAGTCAACGAA
AACGCTAAAATAAATAAGTCTACAATATGGTTACTTATTGCCATGTGTGTGCAGCCAACGATAGCAACAA
AAGCAACAACACAGTGGCTTTCCCTCTTTCACTTTTTGTTTGCAAGCGCGTGCGAGCAAGACGGCACGAC
CGGCAAACGCAATTACGCTGACAAAGAGCAGACGAAGTTTTGGCCGAAAAACATCAAGGCGCCTGATACG
AATGCATTTGCAATAACAATTGCGATATTTAATATTGTTTATGAAGCTGTTTGACTTCAAAACACACAAA
AAAAAAAATAAAACAAATTATTTGAAAGAGAATTAGGAATCGGACAGCTTATCGTTACGGGCTAACAGCA
CACCGAGACGAAATAGCTTACCTGACGTCACAGCCTCTGGAAGAACTGCCGCCAAGCAGAGAGAGAGAGA
AAAAGAGGGAGAGCAGCTTAGACCGCATGTGCTTGTGTGTGAGGCGTCTCTCTCTTCGTCTCCTGTTTGC
GCAAACGCATAGACTGCACTGAGAAAATCGATTACCTATTTTTTATGAATGAATATTTGCACTATTACTA
TTCAAAACTATTAAGATAGCAATCACATTCAATAGCCAAATACTATACCACCTGAGCGATGCAACGAAAT
GATCAATTTGAGCAAAAATGCTGCATATTTAGGACGGCATCATTATAGAAATGCTTCTTGCTGTGTACTT
TTCTCTCGTCTGGCAGCTGTTTCGCCGTTATTGTTAAAACCGGCTTAAGTTAGGTGTGTTTTCTACGACT
AGTGATGCCCCTACTAGAAGATGTGTGTTGCACAAATGTCCCTGAATAACCAATTTGAAGTGCAGATAGC
AGTAAACGTAAGCTAATATGAATATTATTTAACTGTAATGTTTTAATATCGCTGGACATTACTAATAAAC
CCACTATAAACACATGTACATATGTATGTTTTGGCATACAATGAGTAGTTGGGGAAAAAATGTGTAAAAG
CACCGTGACCATCACAGCATAAAGATAACCAGCTGAAGTATCGAATATGAGTAACCCCCAAATTGAATCA
CATGCCGCAACTGATAGGACCCATGGAAGTACACTCTTCATGGCGATATACAAGACACACACAAGCACGA
ACACCCAGTTGCGGAGGAAATTCTCCGTAAATGAAAACCCAATCGGCGAACAATTCATACCCATATATGG
TAAAAGTTTTGAACGCGACTTGAGAGCGGAGAGCATTGCGGCTGATAAGGTTTTAGCGCTAAGCGGGCTT
TATAAAACGGGCTGCGGGACCAGTTTTCATATCACTACCGTTTGAGTTCTTGTGCTGTGTGGATACTCCT
CCCGACACAAAGCCGCTCCATCAGCCAGCAGTCGTCTAATCCAGAGACCCCGGATCGGGGTACCAACATG
GCTTACCCATACGATGTTCCAGATTACGCTATGGCAGATGAATCGATAACCCGCATGAATTTGGCCGCGA
TAAAAAAGATAGATCCATATGCGAAAGAAATAGTCGACAGCTCGAGCCATGTGGCGTTTTATACCTTTAA
TAGCTCGCAAAATGAATGGGAGAAAACGGACGTAGAAGGGGCGTTTTTCATCTATCATCGGAATGCCGAA
CCGTTCCATAGTATATTTATTAATAACCGGTTGAATACGACCTCCTTTGTAGAGCCGATAACGGGATCGT
TGGAACTCCAAAGCCAACCTCCGTTTCTCCTGTATGCGAATGAACGGGCCCGCATACGGGGGTTTTGGTT
TTATAATTCCGAAGAATGTGATCGTATATCGGGGCTCGTCAATGGCCTCCTGAAAAGCAAAGACCAAGGC
ACCAACGGGCAAGCGCAACGCCATGTGAGCGCACCGCAGCAACCCAAACAGGATTCCTCCCAACCAGCGT
CCATCTTTAATATGCTCACGAAAGCACAAAAGGATTATAACGCGCAAGTATCCGGGGGCCAACCTAAGAC
CCCGAGCGCCGAGAATGTGACCGCGGGGAACGTCCTGAAATTTTTCGAGAGCGCAAAACAAGCGACCGCC
GAATCGTTGTTTCATCGTGTGCAACCCCTGAGCGTCGATCAATTGGAGAAGCAACAGCGCGCCGCAACCC
CGGGGGAGGACCTCCTGCCGCCTGCCGGACGTGATAACCATGAGTCGAGGTTGTCACCGTTTCAAAAAAT
GCAACAGCTTAACATTCAGCTCCTGAGCGACCTGAAGATCGGTAAAAGCTACGCTACGGCTCAATCTCCG
ACAGTCGCCCCGTCCTCGTCGGCGCTGATGGCCAACGACGATGCCGGCAAGTGCTTGCGGAGACTGCTGG
CTGGCGACAAGCCCGGGCCGGCCCTCATGCCGCCCACCATGTTCGACGCGCCCAACAACGGCAATCCGGA
GCCACAGCAGCCACAGCAGCCACAGCAGCCACTGCTGAACTCGACGCAGTTCGTCCAGGCCTTCACGTAC
CTTATCCAGAACGATAAGGAGTTTGCCAACAAGCTGCACAAGGCCTACCTGAACGGCTGTTCCAATCTAC
TGCTGGACTCCAGCTCCACATATCAATAAGCGGCCGCTCGAGTCTAGAGGGCCCGCGGTTCGAAGGTAAG
CCTATCCCTAACCCTCTCCTCGGTCTCGATTCTACGCGTACCGGTCATCATCACCATCACCATTGAGTTT
AAACCCGCTGATCAGCCTCGACTGTGCCTTCTAAGGCCTGAGCTCGCTGATCAGCCTCGATCGAGGATCC
AGACATGATAAGATACATTGATGAGTTTGGACAAACCACAACTAGAATGCAGTGAAAAAAATGCTTTATT
TGTGAAATTTGTGATGCTATTGCTTTATTTGTAACCATTATAAGCTGCAATAAACAAGTTAACAACAACA
ATTGCATTCATTTTATGTTTCAGGTTCAGGGGGAGGTGTGGGAGGTTTTTTAAAGCAAGTAAAACCTCTA
CAAATGTGGTATGGCTGATTATGATCAGTCGACCGATGCCCTTGAGAGCCTTCAACCCAGTCAGCTCCTT
CCGGTGGGCGCGGGGCATGACTATCGTCGCCGCACTTATGACTGTCTTCTTTATCATGCAACTCGTAGGA
CAGGTGCCGGCAGCGCTCTGGGTCATTTTCGGCGAGGACCGCTTTCGCTGGAGCGCGACGATGATCGGCC
TGTCGCTTGCGGTATTCGGAATCTTGCACGCCCTCGCTCAAGCCTTCGTCACTGGTCCCGCCACCAAACG
TTTCGGCGAGAAGCAGGCCATTATCGCCGGCATGGCGGCCGACGCGCTGGGCTACGTCTTGCTGGCGTTC
GCGACGCGAGGCTGGATGGCCTTCCCCATTATGATTCTTCTCGCTTCCGGCGGCATCGGGATGCCCGCGT
TGCAGGCCATGCTGTCCAGGCAGGTAGATGACGACCATCAGGGACAGCTTCAAGGATCGCTCGCGGCTCT
TACCAGCCAGCAAAAGGCCAGGAACCGTAAAAAGGCCGCGTTGCTGGCGTTTTTCCATAGGCTCCGCCCC
CCTGACGAGCATCACAAAAATCGACGCTCAAGTCAGAGGTGGCGAAACCCGACAGGACTATAAAGATACC
AGGCGTTTCCCCCTGGAAGCTCCCTCGTGCGCTCTCCTGTTCCGACCCTGCCGCTTACCGGATACCTGTC
CGCCTTTCTCCCTTCGGGAAGCGTGGCGCTTTCTCAATGCTCACGCTGTAGGTATCTCAGTTCGGTGTAG
GTCGTTCGCTCCAAGCTGGGCTGTGTGCACGAACCCCCCGTTCAGCCCGACCGCTGCGCCTTATCCGGTA
ACTATCGTCTTGAGTCCAACCCGGTAAGACACGACTTATCGCCACTGGCAGCAGCCACTGGTAACAGGAT
TAGCAGAGCGAGGTATGTAGGCGGTGCTACAGAGTTCTTGAAGTGGTGGCCTAACTACGGCTACACTAGA
AGGACAGTATTTGGTATCTGCGCTCTGCTGAAGCCAGTTACCTTCGGAAAAAGAGTTGGTAGCTCTTGAT
CCGGCAAACAAACCACCGCTGGTAGCGGTGGTTTTTTTGTTTGCAAGCAGCAGATTACGCGCAGAAAAAA
AGGATCTCAAGAAGATCCTTTGATCTTTTCTACGGGGTCTGACGCTCAGTGGAACGAAAACTCACGTTAA
GGGATTTTGGTCATGAGATTATCAAAAAGGATCTTCACCTAGATCCTTTTAAATTAAAAATGAAGTTTTA
AATCAATCTAAAGTATATATGAGTAAACTTGGTCTGACAGTTACCAATGCTTAATCAGTGAGGCACCTAT
CTCAGCGATCTGTCTATTTCGTTCATCCATAGTTGCCTGACTCCCCGTCGTGTAGATAACTACGATACGG
GAGGGCTTACCATCTGGCCCCAGTGCTGCAATGATACCGCGAGACCCACGCTCACCGGCTCCAGATTTAT
CAGCAATAAACCAGCCAGCCGGAAGGGCCGAGCGCAGAAGTGGTCCTGCAACTTTATCCGCCTCCATCCA
GTCTATTAATTGTTGCCGGGAAGCTAGAGTAAGTAGTTCGCCAGTTAATAGTTTGCGCAACGTTGTTGCC
ATTGCTGCAGGCATCGTGGTGTCACGCTCGTCGTTTGGTATGGCTTCATTCAGCTCCGGTTCCCAACGAT
CAAGGCGAGTTACATGATCCCCCATGTTGTGCAAAAAAGCGGTTAGCTCCTTCGGTCCTCCGATCGTTGT
CAGAAGTAAGTTGGCCGCAGTGTTATCACTCATGGTTATGGCAGCACTGCATAATTCTCTTACTGTCATG
CCATCCGTAAGATGCTTTTCTGTGACTGGTGAGTACTCAACCAAGTCATTCTGAGAATAGTGTATGCGGC
GACCGAGTTGCTCTTGCCCGGCGTCAACACGGGATAATACCGCGCCACATAGCAGAACTTTAAAAGTGCT
CATCATTGGAAAACGTTCTTCGGGGCGAAAACTCTCAAGGATCTTACCGCTGTTGAGATCCAGTTCGATG
TAACCCACTCGTGCACCCAACTGATCTTCAGCATCTTTTACTTTCACCAGCGTTTCTGGGTGAGCAAAAA
CAGGAAGGCAAAATGCCGCAAAAAAGGGAATAAGGGCGACACGGAAATGTTGAATACTCATACTCTTCCT
TTTTCAATATTATTGAAGCATTTATCAGGGTTATTGTCTCATGAGCGGATACATATTTGAATGTATTTAG
AAAAATAAACAAATAGGGGTTCCGCGCACATTTCCCCGAAAAGTGCCACCTGACGTCTAAGAAACCATTA
TTATCATGACATTAACCTATAAAAATAGGCGTATCACGAGGCCCTTTCGT
